Addgene plasmid #215409: M-NylC_pET28a
Purpose: Expression construct for M-NylC gene, codon optimized for expression in E. coli
Depositing lab: Gregg Beckham. Depositing organization: National Laboratory of the Rockies (NLR). Publication: Natural diversity screening, assay development, and characterization of nylon-6 enzymatic depolymerization. Bell EL, Rosetto G, Ingraham MA, Ramirez KJ, Lincoln C, Clarke RW, Gado JE, Lilly JL, Kucharzyk KH, Erickson E, Beckham GT. Nat Commun. 2024 Feb 9;15(1):1217. doi: 10.1038/s41467-024-45523-5. PubMed 38336849.
Backbone
  Vector backbone: pET28a
  Vector type: Bacterial Expression
Growth in bacteria
  Bacterial resistance: Kanamycin, 50 μg/mL
  Growth temperature: 37°C
  Growth strain: DH5alpha
  Copy number: High Copy
Gene/Insert
  Gene/Insert name: M-NylC (alt name: Nylon oligomer hydrolase from Microbacterium sp. Leaf compost)
  Species: Microbacterium sp. Leaf compost
  Cloning method: Gene Synthesis
Terms and licenses: Academic/Nonprofit Terms; Industry Terms: Not Available to Industry
How to cite: M-NylC_pET28a was a gift from Gregg Beckham (Addgene plasmid # 215409 ; http://n2t.net/addgene:215409 ; RRID:Addgene_215409)
