[The description below was written by a language model from this plasmid's Addgene catalogue record and pLannotate feature annotations shown in this document.]
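Description:
M-NylC_pET28a is a bacterial expression plasmid built on the pET28a backbone. It carries a synthesized, E. coli codon-optimized gene for M-NylC, a nylon oligomer hydrolase from a Microbacterium species isolated from leaf compost. The annotation software matches most of the insert to the characterized NylC enzyme of Kocuria, which cleaves cyclic and linear 6-aminohexanoate oligomers longer than three units in an endo-type fashion. That match reflects homology and does not indicate the source organism.

Expression follows the standard pET arrangement. A T7 promoter with an adjacent lac operator and the T7 gene 10 ribosome binding site drives the coding sequence, and a T7 terminator lies downstream. The plasmid-borne lacI gene supplies repressor, so transcription depends on a host that provides T7 RNA polymerase and is induced with IPTG. Immediately upstream of the insert are a short histidine-tag-like fragment (annotated as part of a composite tag) and a thrombin cleavage site, consistent with the usual cleavable N-terminal His tag of pET28a. A further His-tag sequence lies after the insert, but the record does not show whether it is in frame or preceded by a stop codon. The short solubility-tag and tetracycline-resistance fragments appear to be incidental matches to backbone sequence.

The plasmid is selected with kanamycin through the aminoglycoside phosphotransferase gene. It replicates from a pBR322/ColE1-type origin accompanied by bom and rop, and it also contains an f1 origin. The catalogue lists it as high copy, although rop normally restrains copy number. The construct is intended for recombinant production of M-NylC, and the associated work concerns screening and characterizing enzymes for nylon-6 depolymerization.
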