Features (pLannotate 1.2.2; 21 found; start..end, strand, type, name):
     16..1014    +  CDS            nylC (fragment): NYLC_KOCS2 - Experimental evidence at protein level: Swiss-Prot protein existence level 1. Involved in the degradation of nylon-6 oligomers. Degrades cyclic and linear oligomers of 6-aminohexanoate (Ahx) with a degree of polymerization greater than three by an endo-type mode. Cannot use Ahx cyclic dimer or the Ahx linear dimer. From Kocuria sp. (strain KY2).
   1027..1044    +  CDS            9xHis (fragment): 9xHis affinity tag
   1054..1103    +  CDS            SET1 (fragment): solubility-enhancement tag derived from T7 phage gene 10B
   1111..1158    +  terminator     T7 terminator: transcription terminator for bacteriophage T7 RNA polymerase
   1195..1623    +  rep_origin     f1 ori (sequence partly withheld): f1 bacteriophage origin of replication; arrow indicates direction of (+) strand synthesis
   1676..1733    +  promoter       AmpR promoter (fragment): bla
   1742..2557    -  CDS            KanR: aminoglycoside phosphotransferase; aph(3')-Ia; confers resistance to kanamycin in bacteria or G418 (Geneticin®) in eukaryotes
   2679..3267    +  rep_origin     ori: high-copy-number ColE1/pMB1/pBR322/pUC origin of replication
   3453..3592    -  misc_feature   bom: basis of mobility region from pBR322
   3694..3885    -  CDS            rop: Rop protein, which maintains plasmids at low copy number; rop
   3902..4282    +  CDS            YPB1_ECOLX: Protein predicted: Swiss-Prot protein existence level 4. From Escherichia coli.
   4354..4645    -  CDS            TcR (fragment): tetracycline efflux protein; tet; confers resistance to tetracycline
   4660..4681    -  protein_bind   CAP binding site: CAP binding activates transcription in the presence of cAMP. E. coli catabolite activator protein
   4694..5776    -  CDS            lacI: lac repressor; lacI; The lac repressor binds to the lac operator to inhibit transcription in E. coli. This inhibition can be relieved by adding lactose or isopropyl-β-D-thiogalactopyranoside (IPTG).
   5777..5854    -  promoter       lacI promoter: lacI
   5862..6141    -  CDS            TcR (fragment): tetracycline efflux protein; tet; confers resistance to tetracycline
   6163..6181    +  promoter       T7 promoter: promoter for bacteriophage T7 RNA polymerase
   6182..6206    +  protein_bind   lac operator: The lac repressor binds to the lac operator to inhibit transcription in E. coli. This inhibition can be relieved by adding lactose or isopropyl-β-D-thiogalactopyranoside (IPTG). lac repressor encoded by lacI
   6221..6243    +  RBS            RBS: efficient ribosome binding site from bacteriophage T7 gene 10 (Olins and Rangwala, 1989)
   6262..6278    +  CDS            capTEV™ (fragment): composite tag for in vivo biotinylation, TEV protease cleavage, and 6xHis tagging
   6289..6306    +  CDS            thrombin site: thrombin recognition and cleavage site
>Addgene plasmid #215409 | M-NylC_pET28a | addgene full sequence | sequence record 426253 | Addgene NGS Result
GTGACCGACACCCATCGACTCGCGCCGGTTCTCGCCGCCGGACCCCGTCGCTCAAACGGTGATTATGCTT
TGTCACCAGTTCACGGTACCGATAGAGGCCAAGTCGAGTACGACTTCCCAGGTGTCCTGCTCGGTACTGC
AGAATATGCAGAGGGCCCGACGGGGGCCACAGTGTTGAGTATTCCGGCAGGAGCGCGTACATTCACTGAT
CGCCGCGGGGGTGCGGTGGGCGCATCAGGGTTGTATGGCTATAATCATGCCATATGTCTCGCAGGCGGTT
CCGTTTATGGCCTGAGCGCAGTTGCCGGTGTTAGTGAGGCTTTATTTGAGAGAGCGGAGCATAGATCTGG
CTTTGACCAGCTGCAGTTAGTGAGTGGTGCTATTATTTACGACTATTCAGTGCGAGAAAACAGCGTTTTT
CCAGATACCGCCCTGGGTAAAGCCGCCCTTCAAGCCGCGCGTCAAGGCGTCGTTGAAGTAGGTCGCGTTG
GAGGTGGAGCGAGCGCATCTTCCGGTAAAGTCGATCCGGCAAGAGTTGAATTTACTGGCCAAGGCGTAGC
ATTCCGGCAAGTCGGTGATGTCAAAGTGTTAGTCGTAACAGTACTGAACCCGTATGGTGTGATATTGGAC
AGAAGTGGTCGTATCATCAGAGGCAATTACGACGCGAGTACCGGTGAACGTCGCCACCCAGCCCTTGATT
ATGAAGAAGCCATTGGCGAGTCTCGTCTTGTTGATTCTATGTCGGGCAATACCACTATTACGGCCGTCGT
CACCAACGTCCAATTGACAGATACCGAACTGAAGCAATTTGGCTTACAGGTGCATTCTTCTATGCACCGC
GGCATACAGCCATTCCATACGCCCCTGGACGGAGACACTCTTTTTGCCCTTACTACTGATGAAGTGGCGC
TGCCGGAAAATCCGTCAACATCCAGAGGCCGTCTCTCGTTGAATAGCACGGCCGTCGCAACCCTGGCGGG
GGAAACGGCTTGGGATGCGATCTTATGTGCGGCTGGTTGACTCGAGCACCACCACCACCACCACTGAGAT
CCGGCTGCTAACAAAGCCCGAAAGGAAGCTGAGTTGGCTGCTGCCACCGCTGAGCAATAACTAGCATAAC
CCCTTGGGGCCTCTAAACGGGTCTTGAGGGGTTTTTTGCTGAAAGGAGGAACTATATCCGGATTGGCGAA
TGGG
[124 nt withheld, positions 1195-1318]
C
[91 nt withheld, positions 1320-1410]
A
[49 nt withheld, positions 1412-1460]
CCTTTGACGTTGGAGTCCACGTTCTTT
[37 nt withheld, positions 1488-1524]
ACCCTATCTCGGTCTATTCTTTTGATTTATAAGGGATTTTGCCGATTTCGGCCTATTGGTTAAAAAATGA
GCTGATTTAACAAAAATTTAACGCGAATTTTAACAAAATATTAACGCTTACAATTTAGGTGGCACTTTTC
GGGGAAATGTGCGCGGAACCCCTATTTGTTTATTTTTCTAAATACATTCAAATATGTATCCGCTCATGAA
TTAATTCTTAGAAAAACTCATCGAGCATCAAATGAAACTGCAATTTATTCATATCAGGATTATCAATACC
ATATTTTTGAAAAAGCCGTTTCTGTAATGAAGGAGAAAACTCACCGAGGCAGTTCCATAGGATGGCAAGA
TCCTGGTATCGGTCTGCGATTCCGACTCGTCCAACATCAATACAACCTATTAATTTCCCCTCGTCAAAAA
TAAGGTTATCAAGTGAGAAATCACCATGAGTGACGACTGAATCCGGTGAGAATGGCAAAAGTTTATGCAT
TTCTTTCCAGACTTGTTCAACAGGCCAGCCATTACGCTCGTCATCAAAATCACTCGCATCAACCAAACCG
TTATTCATTCGTGATTGCGCCTGAGCGAGACGAAATACGCGATCGCTGTTAAAAGGACAATTACAAACAG
GAATCGAATGCAACCGGCGCAGGAACACTGCCAGCGCATCAACAATATTTTCACCTGAATCAGGATATTC
TTCTAATACCTGGAATGCTGTTTTCCCGGGGATCGCAGTGGTGAGTAACCATGCATCATCAGGAGTACGG
ATAAAATGCTTGATGGTCGGAAGAGGCATAAATTCCGTCAGCCAGTTTAGTCTGACCATCTCATCTGTAA
CATCATTGGCAACGCTACCTTTGCCATGTTTCAGAAACAACTCTGGCGCATCGGGCTTCCCATACAATCG
ATAGATTGTCGCACCTGATTGCCCGACATTATCGCGAGCCCATTTATACCCATATAAATCAGCATCCATG
TTGGAATTTAATCGCGGCCTAGAGCAAGACGTTTCCCGTTGAATATGGCTCATAACACCCCTTGTATTAC
TGTTTATGTAAGCAGACAGTTTTATTGTTCATGACCAAAATCCCTTAACGTGAGTTTTCGTTCCACTGAG
CGTCAGACCCCGTAGAAAAGATCAAAGGATCTTCTTGAGATCCTTTTTTTCTGCGCGTAATCTGCTGCTT
GCAAACAAAAAAACCACCGCTACCAGCGGTGGTTTGTTTGCCGGATCAAGAGCTACCAACTCTTTTTCCG
AAGGTAACTGGCTTCAGCAGAGCGCAGATACCAAATACTGTCCTTCTAGTGTAGCCGTAGTTAGGCCACC
ACTTCAAGAACTCTGTAGCACCGCCTACATACCTCGCTCTGCTAATCCTGTTACCAGTGGCTGCTGCCAG
TGGCGATAAGTCGTGTCTTACCGGGTTGGACTCAAGACGATAGTTACCGGATAAGGCGCAGCGGTCGGGC
TGAACGGGGGGTTCGTGCACACAGCCCAGCTTGGAGCGAACGACCTACACCGAACTGAGATACCTACAGC
GTGAGCTATGAGAAAGCGCCACGCTTCCCGAAGGGAGAAAGGCGGACAGGTATCCGGTAAGCGGCAGGGT
CGGAACAGGAGAGCGCACGAGGGAGCTTCCAGGGGGAAACGCCTGGTATCTTTATAGTCCTGTCGGGTTT
CGCCACCTCTGACTTGAGCGTCGATTTTTGTGATGCTCGTCAGGGGGGCGGAGCCTATGGAAAAACGCCA
GCAACGCGGCCTTTTTACGGTTCCTGGCCTTTTGCTGGCCTTTTGCTCACATGTTCTTTCCTGCGTTATC
CCCTGATTCTGTGGATAACCGTATTACCGCCTTTGAGTGAGCTGATACCGCTCGCCGCAGCCGAACGACC
GAGCGCAGCGAGTCAGTGAGCGAGGAAGCGGAAGAGCGCCTGATGCGGTATTTTCTCCTTACGCATCTGT
GCGGTATTTCACACCGCAATGGTGCACTCTCAGTACAATCTGCTCTGATGCCGCATAGTTAAGCCAGTAT
ACACTCCGCTATCGCTACGTGACTGGGTCATGGCTGCGCCCCGACACCCGCCAACACCCGCTGACGCGCC
CTGACGGGCTTGTCTGCTCCCGGCATCCGCTTACAGACAAGCTGTGACCGTCTCCGGGAGCTGCATGTGT
CAGAGGTTTTCACCGTCATCACCGAAACGCGCGAGGCAGCTGCGGTAAAGCTCATCAGCGTGGTCGTGAA
GCGATTCACAGATGTCTGCCTGTTCATCCGCGTCCAGCTCGTTGAGTTTCTCCAGAAGCGTTAATGTCTG
GCTTCTGATAAAGCGGGCCATGTTAAGGGCGGTTTTTTCCTGTTTGGTCACTGATGCCTCCGTGTAAGGG
GGATTTCTGTTCATGGGGGTAATGATACCGATGAAACGAGAGAGGATGCTCACGATACGGGTTACTGATG
ATGAACATGCCCGGTTACTGGAACGTTGTGAGGGTAAACAACTGGCGGTATGGATGCGGCGGGACCAGAG
AAAAATCACTCAGGGTCAATGCCAGCGCTTCGTTAATACAGATGTAGGTGTTCCACAGGGTAGCCAGCAG
CATCCTGCGATGCAGATCCGGAACATAATGGTGCAGGGCGCTGACTTCCGCGTTTCCAGACTTTACGAAA
CACGGAAACCGAAGACCATTCATGTTGTTGCTCAGGTCGCAGACGTTTTGCAGCAGCAGTCGCTTCACGT
TCGCTCGCGTATCGGTGATTCATTCTGCTAACCAGTAAGGCAACCCCGCCAGCCTAGCCGGGTCCTCAAC
GACAGGAGCACGATCATGCGCACCCGTGGGGCCGCCATGCCGGCGATAATGGCCTGCTTCTCGCCGAAAC
GTTTGGTGGCGGGACCAGTGACGAAGGCTTGAGCGAGGGCGTGCAAGATTCCGAATACCGCAAGCGACAG
GCCGATCATCGTCGCGCTCCAGCGAAAGCGGTCCTCGCCGAAAATGACCCAGAGCGCTGCCGGCACCTGT
CCTACGAGTTGCATGATAAAGAAGACAGTCATAAGTGCGGCGACGATAGTCATGCCCCGCGCCCACCGGA
AGGAGCTGACTGGGTTGAAGGCTCTCAAGGGCATCGGTCGAGATCCCGGTGCCTAATGAGTGAGCTAACT
TACATTAATTGCGTTGCGCTCACTGCCCGCTTTCCAGTCGGGAAACCTGTCGTGCCAGCTGCATTAATGA
ATCGGCCAACGCGCGGGGAGAGGCGGTTTGCGTATTGGGCGCCAGGGTGGTTTTTCTTTTCACCAGTGAG
ACGGGCAACAGCTGATTGCCCTTCACCGCCTGGCCCTGAGAGAGTTGCAGCAAGCGGTCCACGCTGGTTT
GCCCCAGCAGGCGAAAATCCTGTTTGATGGTGGTTAACGGCGGGATATAACATGAGCTGTCTTCGGTATC
GTCGTATCCCACTACCGAGATATCCGCACCAACGCGCAGCCCGGACTCGGTAATGGCGCGCATTGCGCCC
AGCGCCATCTGATCGTTGGCAACCAGCATCGCAGTGGGAACGATGCCCTCATTCAGCATTTGCATGGTTT
GTTGAAAACCGGACATGGCACTCCAGTCGCCTTCCCGTTCCGCTATCGGCTGAATTTGATTGCGAGTGAG
ATATTTATGCCAGCCAGCCAGACGCAGACGCGCCGAGACAGAACTTAATGGGCCCGCTAACAGCGCGATT
TGCTGGTGACCCAATGCGACCAGATGCTCCACGCCCAGTCGCGTACCGTCTTCATGGGAGAAAATAATAC
TGTTGATGGGTGTCTGGTCAGAGACATCAAGAAATAACGCCGGAACATTAGTGCAGGCAGCTTCCACAGC
AATGGCATCCTGGTCATCCAGCGGATAGTTAATGATCAGCCCACTGACGCGTTGCGCGAGAAGATTGTGC
ACCGCCGCTTTACAGGCTTCGACGCCGCTTCGTTCTACCATCGACACCACCACGCTGGCACCCAGTTGAT
CGGCGCGAGATTTAATCGCCGCGACAATTTGCGACGGCGCGTGCAGGGCCAGACTGGAGGTGGCAACGCC
AATCAGCAACGACTGTTTGCCCGCCAGTTGTTGTGCCACGCGGTTGGGAATGTAATTCAGCTCCGCCATC
GCCGCTTCCACTTTTTCCCGCGTTTTCGCAGAAACGTGGCTGGCCTGGTTCACCACGCGGGAAACGGTCT
GATAAGAGACACCGGCATACTCTGCGACATCGTATAACGTTACTGGTTTCACATTCACCACCCTGAATTG
ACTCTCTTCCGGGCGCTATCATGCCATACCGCGAAAGGTTTTGCGCCATTCGATGGTGTCCGGGATCTCG
ACGCTCTCCCTTATGCGACTCCTGCATTAGGAAGCAGCCCAGTAGTAGGTTGAGGCCGTTGAGCACCGCC
GCCGCAAGGAATGGTGCATGCAAGGAGATGGCGCCCAACAGTCCCCCGGCCACGGGGCCTGCCACCATAC
CCACGCCGAAACAAGCGCTCATGAGCCCGAAGTGGCGAGCCCGATCTTCCCCATCGGTGATGTCGGCGAT
ATAGGCGCCAGCAACCGCACCTGTGGCGCCGGTGATGCCGGCCACGATGCGTCCGGCGTAGAGGATCGAG
ATCTCGATCCCGCGAAATTAATACGACTCACTATAGGGGAATTGTGAGCGGATAACAATTCCCCTCTAGA
AATAATTTTGTTTAACTTTAAGAAGGAGATATACCATGGGCAGCAGCCATCATCATCATCATCACAGCAG
CGGCCTGGTGCCGCGCGGCAGCCATATG
